>Addgene plasmid #135001 | pMP926 | addgene full sequence | sequence record 267929 | Addgene NGS Result
GTCGACGGATCGGGAGATCTCCCGATCCCCTATGGTGCACTCTCAGTACAATCTGCTCTGATGCCGCATA
GTTAAGCCAGTATCTGCTCCCTGCTTGTGTGTTGGAGGTCGCTGAGTAGTGCGCGAGCAAAATTTAAGCT
ACAACAAGGCAAGGCTTGACCGACAATTGCATGAAGAATCTGCTTAGGGTTAGGCGTTTTGCGCTGCTTC
GCGATGTACGGGCCAGATATACGCGTTGACATTGATTATTGACTAGTTATTAATAGTAATCAATTACGGG
GTCATTAGTTCATAGCCCATATATGGAGTTCCGCGTTACATAACTTACGGTAAATGGCCCGCCTGGCTGA
CCGCCCAACGACCCCCGCCCATTGACGTCAATAATGACGTATGTTCCCATAGTAACGCCAATAGGGACTT
TCCATTGACGTCAATGGGTGGAGTATTTACGGTAAACTGCCCACTTGGCAGTACATCAAGTGTATCATAT
GCCAAGTACGCCCCCTATTGACGTCAATGACGGTAAATGGCCCGCCTGGCATTATGCCCAGTACATGACC
TTATGGGACTTTCCTACTTGGCAGTACATCTACGTATTAGTCATCGCTATTACCATGGTGATGCGGTTTT
GGCAGTACATCAATGGGCGTGGATAGCGGTTTGACTCACGGGGATTTCCAAGTCTCCACCCCATTGACGT
CAATGGGAGTTTGTTTTGGCACCAAAATCAACGGGACTTTCCAAAATGTCGTAACAACTCCGCCCCATTG
ACGCAAATGGGCGGTAGGCGTGTACGGTGGGAGGTCTATATAAGCAGCGCGTTTTGCCTGTACTGGGTCT
CTCTGGTTAGACCAGATCTGAGCCTGGGAGCTCTCTGGCTAACTAGGGAACCCACTGCTTAAGCCTCAAT
AAAGCTTGCCTTGAGTGCTTCAAGTAGTGTGTGCCCGTCTGTTGTGTGACTCTGGTAACTAGAGATCCCT
CAGACCCTTTTAGTCAGTGTGGAAAATCTCTAGCAGTGGCGCCCGAACAGGGACTTGAAAGCGAAAGGGA
AACCAGAGGAGCTCTCTCGACGCAGGACTCGGCTTGCTGAAGCGCGCACGGCAAGAGGCGAGGGGCGGCG
ACTGGTGAGTACGCCAAAAATTTTGACTAGCGGAGGCTAGAAGGAGAGAGATGGGTGCGAGAGCGTCAGT
ATTAAGCGGGGGAGAATTAGATCGCGATGGGAAAAAATTCGGTTAAGGCCAGGGGGAAAGAAAAAATATA
AATTAAAACATATAGTATGGGCAAGCAGGGAGCTAGAACGATTCGCAGTTAATCCTGGCCTGTTAGAAAC
ATCAGAAGGCTGTAGACAAATACTGGGACAGCTACAACCATCCCTTCAGACAGGATCAGAAGAACTTAGA
TCATTATATAATACAGTAGCAACCCTCTATTGTGTGCATCAAAGGATAGAGATAAAAGACACCAAGGAAG
CTTTAGACAAGATAGAGGAAGAGCAAAACAAAAGTAAGACCACCGCACAGCAAGCGGCCGCTGATCTTCA
GACCTGGAGGAGGAGATATGAGGGACAATTGGAGAAGTGAATTATATAAATATAAAGTAGTAAAAATTGA
ACCATTAGGAGTAGCACCCACCAAGGCAAAGAGAAGAGTGGTGCAGAGAGAAAAAAGAGCAGTGGGAATA
GGAGCTTTGTTCCTTGGGTTCTTGGGAGCAGCAGGAAGCACTATGGGCGCAGCGTCAATGACGCTGACGG
TACAGGCCAGACAATTATTGTCTGGTATAGTGCAGCAGCAGAACAATTTGCTGAGGGCTATTGAGGCGCA
ACAGCATCTGTTGCAACTCACAGTCTGGGGCATCAAGCAGCTCCAGGCAAGAATCCTGGCTGTGGAAAGA
TACCTAAAGGATCAACAGCTCCTGGGGATTTGGGGTTGCTCTGGAAAACTCATTTGCACCACTGCTGTGC
CTTGGAATGCTAGTTGGAGTAATAAATCTCTGGAACAGATTTGGAATCACACGACCTGGATGGAGTGGGA
CAGAGAAATTAACAATTACACAAGCTTAATACACTCCTTAATTGAAGAATCGCAAAACCAGCAAGAAAAG
AATGAACAAGAATTATTGGAATTAGATAAATGGGCAAGTTTGTGGAATTGGTTTAACATAACAAATTGGC
TGTGGTATATAAAATTATTCATAATGATAGTAGGAGGCTTGGTAGGTTTAAGAATAGTTTTTGCTGTACT
TTCTATAGTGAATAGAGTTAGGCAGGGATATTCACCATTATCGTTTCAGACCCACCTCCCAACCCCGAGG
GGACCCGACAGGCCCGAAGGAATAGAAGAAGAAGGTGGAGAGAGAGACAGAGACAGATCCATTCGATTAG
TGAACGGATCGGCACTGCGTGCGCCAATTCTGCAGACAAATGGCAGTATTCATCCACAATTTTAAAAGAA
AAGGGGGGATTGGGGGGTACAGTGCAGGGGAAAGAATAGTAGACATAATAGCAACAGACATACAAACTAA
AGAATTACAAAAACAAATTACAAAAATTCAAAATTTTCGGGTTTATTACAGGGACAGCAGAGATCCAGTT
TGGTTAATTAAATTGATTATTGACTAGTGCGCCGGGTTTTGGCGCCTCCCGCGGGCGCCCCCCTCCTCAC
GGCGAGCGCTGCCACGTCAGACGAAGGGCGCAGCGAGCGTCCTGATCCTTCCGCCCGGACGCTCAGGACA
GCGGCCCGCTGCTCATAAGACTCGGCCTTAGAACCCCAGTATCAGCAGAAGGACATTTTAGGACGGGACT
TGGGTGACTCTAGGGCACTGGTTTTCTTTCCAGAGAGCGGAACAGGCGAGGAAAAGTAGTCCCTTCTCGG
CGATTCTGCGGAGGGATCTCCGTGGGGCGGTGAACGCCGATGATTATATAAGGACGCGCCGGGTGTGGCA
CAGCTAGTTCCGTCGCAGCCGGGATTTGGGTCGCGGTTCTTGTTTGTGGATCGCTGTGATCGTCACTTGG
TGAGTAGCGGGCTGCTGGGCTGGCCGGGGCTTTCGTGGCCGCCGGGCCGCTCGGTGGGACGGAAGCGTGT
GGAGAGACCGCCAAGGGCTGTAGTCTGGGTCCGCGAGCAAGGTTGCCCTGAACTGGGGGTTGGGGGGAGC
GCAGCAAAATGGCGGCTGTTCCCGAGTCTTGAATGGAAGACGCTTGTGAGGCGGGCTGTGAGGTCGTTGA
AACAAGGTGGGGGGCATGGTGGGCGGCAAGAACCCAAGGTCTTGAGGCCTTCGCTAATGCGGGAAAGCTC
TTATTCGGGTGAGATGGGCTGGGGCACCATCTGGGGACCCTGACGTGAAGTTTGTCACTGACTGGAGAAC
TCGGTTTGTCGTCTGTTGCGGGGGCGGCAGTTATGGCGGTGCCGTTGGGCAGTGCACCCGTACCTTTGGG
AGCGCGCGCCCTCGTCGTGTCGTGACGTCACCCGTTCTGTTGGCTTATAATGCAGGGTGGGGCCACCTGC
CGGTAGGTGTGCGGTAGGCTTTTCTCCGTCGCAGGACGCAGGGTTCGGGCCTAGGGTAGGCTCTCCTGAA
TCGACAGGCGCCGGACCTCTGGTGAGGGGAGGGATAAGTGAGGCGTCAGTTTCTTTGGTCGGTTTTATGT
ACCTATCTTCTTAAGTAGCTGAAGCTCCGGTTTTGAACTATGCGCTCGGGGTTGGCGAGTGTGTTTTGTG
AAGTTTTTTAGGCACCTTTTGAAATGTAATCATTTGGGTCAATATGTAATTTTCAGTGTTAGACTAGTAA
ATTGTCCGCTAAATTCTGGCCGTTTTTGGCTTTTTTGTTAGACACGCGTTTAATTAAGCCGCCACCATGC
CCAAGAAGAAGAGAAAGGTGTCCCAGGTGCCATCTAAAGGCCGGATCTTTCTCGTCCAAGATGGCCAGGT
TAGGGATCCAGAGAAAGTGACAAAAGAGTTCAAACAGGGACTCTTTCTCCGGAAGTCATCCCTGTCCTCC
AGGGGGTGGACAATCGAGATCCTGAACTGCATTGACAAAATCGAGGGCTCCGAGTTTACGCTTGAGGACA
TGTACCGATTCGAGTCTGACCTTAAGAATATTTTCGTGAAGAACAATCACATCAAAGAAAAAATCCGCCA
GCAGCTGCAGATCCTCAGAGACAAAGAAATCATCGAGTTCAAAGGTAGGGGTAAGTACCGCAAGCTGGGT
GGAGGTGGCAGCGACTACAAAGACCATGACGGTGATTATAAAGATCATGACATCGATTACAAGGATGACG
ATGACAAGGGCGGAGGTGGCAGTAAGAAAAATCGCGCTTTTTTGAAGTGGGCAGGGGGCAAGTATCCCCT
GCTTGATGATATTAAACGGCATTTGCCCAAGGGCGAATGTCTGGTTGAGCCTTTTGTAGGTGCCGGGTCG
GTGTTTCTCAACACCGACTTTTCTCGTTATATCCTTGCCGATATCAATAGCGACCTGATCAGTCTCTATA
ACATTGTGAAGATGCGTACTGATGAGTACGTACAGGCCGCACGCGAGCTGTTTGTTCCCGAAACAAATTG
CGCCGAGGTTTACTATCAGTTCGCCGAAGAGTTCAACAAAAGCCAGGATCCGTTCCGTCGGGCGGTACTG
TTTTTATATTTGAACCGCTACGGTTACAACGGCCTGTGTCGTTACAATCTGCGCGGTGAGTTTAACGTGC
CGTTCGGCCGCTACAAAAAACCCTATTTCCCGGAAGCAGAGTTGTATCACTTCGCTGAAAAAGCGCAGAA
TGCCTTTTTCTATTGTGAGTCTTACGCCGATAGCATGGCGCGCGCAGATGATGCATCCGTCGTCTATTGC
GATCCGCCTTATGCACCGCTGTCTGCGACCGCCAACTTTACGGCGTATCACACAAACAGTTTTACGCTTG
AACAACAAGCGCATCTGGCGGAGATCGCCGAAGGTCTGGTTGAGCGCCATATTCCAGTGCTGATCTCCAA
TCACGATACGATGTTAACGCGTGAGTGGTATCAGCGCGCAAAATTGCATGTCGTCAAAGTTCGACGCAGT
ATAAGCAGCAACGGCGGCACACGTAAAAAGGTGGACGAACTGCTGGCTTTGTACAAACCAGGAGTCGTTT
CACCCGCGAAAAAATAATCTAGATGTACAGCCGGCTCTAGATCGCGAACGCGTGAATTCTACCGGGTAGG
GGAGGCGCTTTTCCCAAGGCAGTCTGGAGCATGCGCTTTAGCAGCCCCGCTGGGCACTTGGCGCTACACA
AGTGGCCTCTGGCCTCGCACACATTCCACATCCACCGGTAGGCGCCAACCGGCTCCGTTCTTTGGTGGCC
CCTTCGCGCCACCTTCTACTCCTCCCCTAGTCAGGAAGTTCCCCCCCGCCCCGCAGCTCGCGTCGTGCAG
GACGTGACAAATGGAAGTAGCACGTCTCACTAGTCTCGTGCAGATGGACAGCACCGCTGAGCAATGGAAG
CGGGTAGGCCTTTGGGGCAGCGGCCAATAGCAGCTTTGCTCCTTCGCTTTCTGGGCTCAGAGGCTGGGAA
GGGGTGGGTCCGGGGGCGGGCTCAGGGGCGGGCTCAGGGGCGGGGCGGGCGCCCGAAGGTCCTCCGGAGG
CCCGGCATTCTGCACGCTTCAAAAGCGCACGTCTGCCGCGCTGTTCTCCTCTTCCTCATCTCCGGGCCTT
TCGACCTGCAGCCCAAGCTTCCTAGGACCATGGATAGATCCGGAAAGCCTGAACTCACCGCGACGTCTGT
CGAGAAGTTTCTGATCGAAAAGTTCGACAGCGTCTCCGACCTGATGCAGCTCTCGGAGGGCGAAGAATCT
CGTGCTTTCAGCTTCGATGTAGGAGGGCGTGGATATGTCCTGCGGGTAAATAGCTGCGCCGATGGTTTCT
ACAAAGATCGTTATGTTTATCGGCACTTTGCATCGGCCGCGCTCCCGATTCCGGAAGTGCTTGACATTGG
GGAATTCAGCGAGAGCCTGACCTATTGCATCTCCCGCCGTGCACAGGGTGTCACGTTGCAAGACCTGCCT
GAAACCGAACTGCCCGCTGTTCTGCAGCCGGTCGCGGAGGCCATGGATGCGATCGCTGCGGCCGATCTTA
GCCAGACGAGCGGGTTCGGCCCATTCGGACCGCAAGGAATCGGTCAATACACTACATGGCGTGATTTCAT
ATGCGCGATTGCTGATCCCCATGTGTATCACTGGCAAACTGTGATGGACGACACCGTCAGTGCGTCCGTC
GCGCAGGCTCTCGATGAGCTGATGCTTTGGGCCGAGGACTGCCCCGAAGTCCGGCACCTCGTGCACGCGG
ATTTCGGCTCCAACAATGTCCTGACGGACAATGGCCGCATAACAGCGGTCATTGACTGGAGCGAGGCGAT
GTTCGGGGATTCCCAATACGAGGTCGCCAACATCTTCTTCTGGAGGCCGTGGTTGGCTTGTATGGAGCAG
CAGACGCGCTACTTCGAGCGGAGGCATCCGGAGCTTGCAGGATCGCCGCGGCTCCGGGCGTATATGCTCC
GCATTGGTCTTGACCAACTCTATCAGAGCTTGGTTGACGGCAATTTCGATGATGCAGCTTGGGCGCAGGG
TCGATGCGACGCAATCGTCCGATCCGGAGCCGGGACTGTCGGGCGTACACAAATCGCCCGCAGAAGCGCG
GCCGTCTGGACCGATGGCTGTGTAGAAGTACTCGCCGATAGTGGAAACCGACGCCCCAGCACTCGTCCGA
GGGCAAAGGAATAGGAATTCGATATCAAGCTTATCGATAATCAACCTCTGGATTACAAAATTTGTGAAAG
ATTGACTGGTATTCTTAACTATGTTGCTCCTTTTACGCTATGTGGATACGCTGCTTTAATGCCTTTGTAT
CATGCTATTGCTTCCCGTATGGCTTTCATTTTCTCCTCCTTGTATAAATCCTGGTTGCTGTCTCTTTATG
AGGAGTTGTGGCCCGTTGTCAGGCAACGTGGCGTGGTGTGCACTGTGTTTGCTGACGCAACCCCCACTGG
TTGGGGCATTGCCACCACCTGTCAGCTCCTTTCCGGGACTTTCGCTTTCCCCCTCCCTATTGCCACGGCG
GAACTCATCGCCGCCTGCCTTGCCCGCTGCTGGACAGGGGCTCGGCTGTTGGGCACTGACAATTCCGTGG
TGTTGTCGGGGAAATCATCGTCCTTTCCTTGGCTGCTCGCCTGTGTTGCCACCTGGATTCTGCGCGGGAC
GTCCTTCTGCTACGTCCCTTCGGCCCTCAATCCAGCGGACCTTCCTTCCCGCGGCCTGCTGCCGGCTCTG
CGGCCTCTTCCGCGTCTTCGCCTTCGCCCTCAGACGAGTCGGATCTCCCTTTGGGCCGCCTCCCCGCATC
GATACCGTCGACCTCGAGACCTAGAAAAACATGGAGCAATCACAAGTAGCAATACAGCAGCTACCAATGC
TGATTGTGCCTGGCTAGAAGCACAAGAGGAGGAGGAGGTGGGTTTTCCAGTCACACCTCAGGTACCTTTA
AGACCAATGACTTACAAGGCAGCTGTAGATCTTAGCCACTTTTTAAAAGAAAAGGGGGGACTGGAAGGGC
TAATTCACTCCCAACGAAGACAAGATATCCTTGATCTGTGGATCTACCACACACAAGGCTACTTCCCTGA
TTGGCAGAACTACACACCAGGGCCAGGGATCAGATATCCACTGACCTTTGGATGGTGCTACAAGCTAGTA
CCAGTTGAGCAAGAGAAGGTAGAAGAAGCCAATGAAGGAGAGAACACCCGCTTGTTACACCCTGTGAGCC
TGCATGGGATGGATGACCCGGAGAGAGAAGTATTAGAGTGGAGGTTTGACAGCCGCCTAGCATTTCATCA
CATGGCCCGAGAGCTGCATCCGGACTGTACTGGGTCTCTCTGGTTAGACCAGATCTGAGCCTGGGAGCTC
TCTGGCTAACTAGGGAACCCACTGCTTAAGCCTCAATAAAGCTTGCCTTGAGTGCTTCAAGTAGTGTGTG
CCCGTCTGTTGTGTGACTCTGGTAACTAGAGATCCCTCAGACCCTTTTAGTCAGTGTGGAAAATCTCTAG
CAGGGCCCGTTTAAACCCGCTGATCAGCCTCGACTGTGCCTTCTAGTTGCCAGCCATCTGTTGTTTGCCC
CTCCCCCGTGCCTTCCTTGACCCTGGAAGGTGCCACTCCCACTGTCCTTTCCTAATAAAATGAGGAAATT
GCATCGCATTGTCTGAGTAGGTGTCATTCTATTCTGGGGGGTGGGGTGGGGCAGGACAGCAAGGGGGAGG
ATTGGGAAGACAATAGCAGGCATGCTGGGGATGCGGTGGGCTCTATGGCTTCTGAGGCGGAAAGAACCAG
CTGGGGCTCTAGGGGGTATCCCC
[124 nt withheld, positions 8354-8477]
C
[91 nt withheld, positions 8479-8569]
A
[49 nt withheld, positions 8571-8619]
CCTTTGACGTTGGAGTCCACGTTCTTT
[37 nt withheld, positions 8647-8683]
ACCCTATCTCGGTCTATTCTTTTGATTTATAAGGGATTTTGCCGATTTCGGCCTATTGGTTAAAAAATGA
GCTGATTTAACAAAAATTTAACGCGAATTAATTCTGTGGAATGTGTGTCAGTTAGGGTGTGGAAAGTCCC
CAGGCTCCCCAGCAGGCAGAAGTATGCAAAGCATGCATCTCAATTAGTCAGCAACCATAGTCCCGCCCCT
AACTCCGCCCATCCCGCCCCTAACTCCGCCCAGTTCCGCCCATTCTCCGCCCCATGGCTGACTAATTTTT
TTTATTTATGCAGAGGCCGAGGCCGCCTCTGCCTCTGAGCTATTCCAGAAGTAGTGAGGAGGCTTTTTTG
GAGGCCTAGGCTTTTGCAAAAAGCTCCCGGGAGCTTGTATATCCATTTTCGGATCTGATCAGCACGTGTT
GACAATTAATCATCGGCATAGTATATCGGCATAGTATAATACGACAAGGTGAGGAACTAAACCATGGCCA
AGTTGACCAGTGCCGTTCCGGTGCTCACCGCGCGCGACGTCGCCGGAGCGGTCGAGTTCTGGACCGACCG
GCTCGGGTTCTCCCGGGACTTCGTGGAGGACGACTTCGCCGGTGTGGTCCGGGACGACGTGACCCTGTTC
ATCAGCGCGGTCCAGGACCAGGTGGTGCCGGACAACACCCTGGCCTGGGTGTGGGTGCGCGGCCTGGACG
AGCTGTACGCCGAGTGGTCGGAGGTCGTGTCCACGAACTTCCGGGACGCCTCCGGGCCGGCCATGACCGA
GATCGGCGAGCAGCCGTGGGGGCGGGAGTTCGCCCTGCGCGACCCGGCCGGCAACTGCGTGCACTTCGTG
GCCGAGGAGCAGGACTGACACGTGCTACGAGATTTCGATTCCACCGCCGCCTTCTATGAAAGGTTGGGCT
TCGGAATCGTTTTCCGGGACGCCGGCTGGATGATCCTCCAGCGCGGGGATCTCATGCTGGAGTTCTTCGC
CCACCCCAACTTGTTTATTGCAGCTTATAATGGTTACAAATAAAGCAATAGCATCACAAATTTCACAAAT
AAAGCATTTTTTTCACTGCATTCTAGTTGTGGTTTGTCCAAACTCATCAATGTATCTTATCATGTCTGTA
TACCGTCGACCTCTAGCTAGAGCTTGGCGTAATCATGGTCATAGCTGTTTCCTGTGTGAAATTGTTATCC
GCTCACAATTCCACACAACATACGAGCCGGAAGCATAAAGTGTAAAGCCTGGGGTGCCTAATGAGTGAGC
TAACTCACATTAATTGCGTTGCGCTCACTGCCCGCTTTCCAGTCGGGAAACCTGTCGTGCCAGCTGCATT
AATGAATCGGCCAACGCGCGGGGAGAGGCGGTTTGCGTATTGGGCGCTCTTCCGCTTCCTCGCTCACTGA
CTCGCTGCGCTCGGTCGTTCGGCTGCGGCGAGCGGTATCAGCTCACTCAAAGGCGGTAATACGGTTATCC
ACAGAATCAGGGGATAACGCAGGAAAGAACATGTGAGCAAAAGGCCAGCAAAAGGCCAGGAACCGTAAAA
AGGCCGCGTTGCTGGCGTTTTTCCATAGGCTCCGCCCCCCTGACGAGCATCACAAAAATCGACGCTCAAG
TCAGAGGTGGCGAAACCCGACAGGACTATAAAGATACCAGGCGTTTCCCCCTGGAAGCTCCCTCGTGCGC
TCTCCTGTTCCGACCCTGCCGCTTACCGGATACCTGTCCGCCTTTCTCCCTTCGGGAAGCGTGGCGCTTT
CTCATAGCTCACGCTGTAGGTATCTCAGTTCGGTGTAGGTCGTTCGCTCCAAGCTGGGCTGTGTGCACGA
ACCCCCCGTTCAGCCCGACCGCTGCGCCTTATCCGGTAACTATCGTCTTGAGTCCAACCCGGTAAGACAC
GACTTATCGCCACTGGCAGCAGCCACTGGTAACAGGATTAGCAGAGCGAGGTATGTAGGCGGTGCTACAG
AGTTCTTGAAGTGGTGGCCTAACTACGGCTACACTAGAAGAACAGTATTTGGTATCTGCGCTCTGCTGAA
GCCAGTTACCTTCGGAAAAAGAGTTGGTAGCTCTTGATCCGGCAAACAAACCACCGCTGGTAGCGGTGGT
TTTTTTGTTTGCAAGCAGCAGATTACGCGCAGAAAAAAAGGATCTCAAGAAGATCCTTTGATCTTTTCTA
CGGGGTCTGACGCTCAGTGGAACGAAAACTCACGTTAAGGGATTTTGGTCATGAGATTATCAAAAAGGAT
CTTCACCTAGATCCTTTTAAATTAAAAATGAAGTTTTAAATCAATCTAAAGTATATATGAGTAAACTTGG
TCTGACAGTTACCAATGCTTAATCAGTGAGGCACCTATCTCAGCGATCTGTCTATTTCGTTCATCCATAG
TTGCCTGACTCCCCGTCGTGTAGATAACTACGATACGGGAGGGCTTACCATCTGGCCCCAGTGCTGCAAT
GATACCGCGAGACCCACGCTCACCGGCTCCAGATTTATCAGCAATAAACCAGCCAGCCGGAAGGGCCGAG
CGCAGAAGTGGTCCTGCAACTTTATCCGCCTCCATCCAGTCTATTAATTGTTGCCGGGAAGCTAGAGTAA
GTAGTTCGCCAGTTAATAGTTTGCGCAACGTTGTTGCCATTGCTACAGGCATCGTGGTGTCACGCTCGTC
GTTTGGTATGGCTTCATTCAGCTCCGGTTCCCAACGATCAAGGCGAGTTACATGATCCCCCATGTTGTGC
AAAAAAGCGGTTAGCTCCTTCGGTCCTCCGATCGTTGTCAGAAGTAAGTTGGCCGCAGTGTTATCACTCA
TGGTTATGGCAGCACTGCATAATTCTCTTACTGTCATGCCATCCGTAAGATGCTTTTCTGTGACTGGTGA
GTACTCAACCAAGTCATTCTGAGAATAGTGTATGCGGCGACCGAGTTGCTCTTGCCCGGCGTCAATACGG
GATAATACCGCGCCACATAGCAGAACTTTAAAAGTGCTCATCATTGGAAAACGTTCTTCGGGGCGAAAAC
TCTCAAGGATCTTACCGCTGTTGAGATCCAGTTCGATGTAACCCACTCGTGCACCCAACTGATCTTCAGC
ATCTTTTACTTTCACCAGCGTTTCTGGGTGAGCAAAAACAGGAAGGCAAAATGCCGCAAAAAAGGGAATA
AGGGCGACACGGAAATGTTGAATACTCATACTCTTCCTTTTTCAATATTATTGAAGCATTTATCAGGGTT
ATTGTCTCATGAGCGGATACATATTTGAATGTATTTAGAAAAATAAACAAATAGGGGTTCCGCGCACATT
TCCCCGAAAAGTGCCACCTGAC
Features (pLannotate 1.2.2; 34 found; start..end, strand, type, name):
     31..83      -  misc_feature   bom (fragment): basis of mobility region from pBR322
    238..617     +  enhancer       CMV enhancer: human cytomegalovirus immediate early enhancer
    618..817     +  promoter       CMV promoter: human cytomegalovirus (CMV) immediate early promoter
    835..1015    +  LTR            5' LTR (truncated): truncated 5' long terminal repeat (LTR) from HIV-1
   1062..1187    +  misc_feature   HIV-1 Ψ: packaging signal of human immunodeficiency virus type 1
   1171..1534    +  CDS            HIV-1 gag (fragment): gag protein from human immunodeficiency virus 1; gag
   1680..1913    +  misc_feature   RRE: The Rev response element (RRE) of HIV-1 allows for Rev-dependent mRNA export from the nucleus to the cytoplasm.
   2290..2390    +  CDS            Rev (fragment): human immunodeficiency virus 1 (HIV-1) Rev protein; rev; enhances nuclear export of unspliced and incompletely spliced viral mRNAs
   2440..2557    +  misc_feature   cPPT/CTS: central polypurine tract and central termination sequence of HIV-1
   2619..3823    +  promoter       UbC promoter: human ubiquitin C promoter
   3871..4197    +  CDS            dpnC (fragment): T2D1_STRPN - Experimental evidence at protein level: Swiss-Prot protein existence level 1. Recognizes the double-stranded and methylated sequence G(Me)ATC and cleaves after A-2. From Streptococcus pneumoniae serotype 4 (strain ATCC BAA-334 / TIGR4).
   4213..4278    +  CDS            3xFLAG: three tandem FLAG® epitope tags, followed by an enterokinase cleavage site
   4294..5124    +  CDS            dam: DMA_ECOLI - Experimental evidence at protein level: Swiss-Prot protein existence level 1. Methylates DNA within the sequence GATC and protects the DNA from cleavage by the restriction endonuclease MboI. Although it shares sequence specificity with a number of type II restriction endonucleases and methylases, it is thought to act in postreplication mismatch repair rather than as a part of a restriction modification system. May also play a role in DNA replication. From Escherichia coli (strain K12).
   5174..5673    +  promoter       PGK promoter: mouse phosphoglycerate kinase 1 promoter
   5714..6734    +  CDS            HygR (fragment): aminoglycoside phosphotransferase from E. coli; aph(4)-Ia; confers resistance to hygromycin
   6733..6759    +  misc_feature   MCS (fragment): pBluescript multiple cloning site
   6759..7347    +  misc_feature   WPRE: woodchuck hepatitis virus posttranscriptional regulatory element
   7284..7865    +  CDS            nef (fragment): NEF_HV1H2 - Experimental evidence at protein level: Swiss-Prot protein existence level 1. Extracellular Nef protein targets CD4(+) T-lymphocytes for apoptosis by interacting with CXCR4 surface receptors. From Human immunodeficiency virus type 1 group M subtype B (isolate HXB2) (HIV-1).
   7872..8052    +  LTR            5' LTR (truncated): truncated 5' long terminal repeat (LTR) from HIV-1
   8084..8308    +  polyA_signal   bGH poly(A) signal: bovine growth hormone polyadenylation signal
   8312..8333    +  promoter       SV40 promoter (fragment): SV40 enhancer and early promoter
   8354..8782    +  rep_origin     f1 ori (sequence partly withheld): f1 bacteriophage origin of replication; arrow indicates direction of (+) strand synthesis
   8835..9045    +  promoter       SV40 promoter: SV40 early promoter
   9101..9148    +  promoter       EM7 promoter: synthetic bacterial promoter&nbsp
   9167..9541    +  CDS            BleoR: antibiotic-binding protein; Sh ble from Streptoalloteichus hindustanus; confers resistance to bleomycin, phleomycin, and Zeocin™
   9551..9676    +  CDS            ble (fragment): BLE_KLEPN - Experimental evidence at protein level: Swiss-Prot protein existence level 1. Binding protein with a strong affinity to the bleomycin family of antibiotics. Binds to CL990; an antimitotic-antibiotic compound. From Klebsiella pneumoniae.
   9671..9792    +  polyA_signal   SV40 poly(A) signal: SV40 polyadenylation signal
   9863..9885    -  protein_bind   lac operator (fragment): The lac repressor binds to the lac operator to inhibit transcription in E. coli. This inhibition can be relieved by adding lactose or isopropyl-β-D-thiogalactopyranoside (IPTG). lac repressor encoded by lacI
   9889..9919    -  promoter       lac promoter: promoter for the E. coli lac operon
   9934..9955    -  protein_bind   CAP binding site: CAP binding activates transcription in the presence of cAMP. E. coli catabolite activator protein
   9968..10060   -  CDS            lacI (fragment): lac repressor; lacI; The lac repressor binds to the lac operator to inhibit transcription in E. coli. This inhibition can be relieved by adding lactose or isopropyl-β-D-thiogalactopyranoside (IPTG).
  10243..10831   -  rep_origin     ori: high-copy-number ColE1/pMB1/pBR322/pUC origin of replication
  11002..11862   -  CDS            AmpR: β-lactamase; bla; confers resistance to ampicillin, carbenicillin, and related antibiotics
  11863..11967   -  promoter       AmpR promoter: bla
