[The description below was written by a language model from this plasmid's Addgene catalogue record and pLannotate feature annotations shown in this document.]
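Description:
pMP926 is a lentiviral transfer plasmid built on the FUGW backbone for mammalian expression of a synthetic "m6A Reader-Writer" protein. It is propagated in E. coli through a high-copy ColE1/pUC-type origin with ampicillin resistance. The backbone also carries an f1 origin and an SV40/EM7-driven bleomycin/Zeocin resistance cassette outside the viral region. The catalogue lists the total size as about 12.1 kb, while the sequenced record is slightly shorter at roughly 12.0 kb.

The viral genome is transcribed from a CMV enhancer/promoter fused to a truncated HIV-1 5' LTR. It includes the Ψ packaging signal, a partial gag sequence, the RRE for Rev-dependent export and the cPPT/CTS, and it ends with a WPRE, a truncated 3' LTR and a bGH polyadenylation signal.

Between these elements, the human UbC promoter drives a fusion of the m6A-binding portion of DpnI (residues 146–254, so lacking the full restriction enzyme), a 3xFLAG epitope for detection, and E. coli Dam adenine methyltransferase carrying an R95A substitution. A downstream mouse PGK promoter expresses hygromycin resistance so that transduced cells can be selected.

In this design, the DpnI fragment reads existing Gm6ATC marks and brings the attached Dam to nearby unmethylated GATC sites, where it writes new marks. According to the record, this lets adenine methylation spread along GATC arrays and persist across cell generations. The construct serves as a module for engineering synthetic epigenetic regulation and memory in mammalian cells.
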