Addgene plasmid #135001: pMP926
Purpose: m6A Reader-Writer. Propagates Gm6ATC along GATC arrays as well as across cell generations. pUBC-DpnI(aa146-254)-3xFLAG-Dam(R95A) pGK-HygroR
Depositing lab: Ahmad Khalil. Depositing organization: Boston University Main Campus. Publication: Engineering Epigenetic Regulation Using Synthetic Read-Write Modules. Park M, Patel N, Keung AJ, Khalil AS. Cell. 2019 Jan 10;176(1-2):227-238.e20. doi: 10.1016/j.cell.2018.11.002. Epub 2018 Dec 6. PubMed 30528434.
Backbone
  Vector backbone: FUGW
  Backbone manufacturer: David Baltimore Lab Addgene #14883
  Total vector size (bp): 12066
  Vector type: Mammalian Expression, Lentiviral, Synthetic Biology
  Selectable markers: Hygromycin
Growth in bacteria
  Bacterial resistance: Ampicillin, 100 μg/mL
  Growth temperature: 37°C
  Growth strain: NEB Stable
  Copy number: Unknown
Gene/Insert
  Gene/Insert name: pUBC-DpnI(aa146-254)-3XFLAG-Dam(R95A) pGK-HygroR (alt name: m6A Reader-Writer)
  Species: Synthetic
  Mutation: DpnI domain truncated to aa146-254. Dam protein mutated R95A
  Tag / fusion protein: DpnI(aa146-254) (N terminal on insert); 3xFLAG; Dam(R95A) (C terminal on insert)
Terms and licenses: Academic/Nonprofit Terms; Industry Terms: Not Available to Industry
How to cite: pMP926 was a gift from Ahmad Khalil (Addgene plasmid # 135001 ; http://n2t.net/addgene:135001 ; RRID:Addgene_135001)
